>Addgene plasmid #133482 | pAV0748 | addgene full sequence | sequence record 263763 | Addgene NGS Result
TCGCGCGTTTCGGTGATGACGGTGAAAACCTCTGACACATGCAGCTCCCGGAGACGGTCACAGCTTGTCT
GTAAGCGGATGCCGGGAGCAGACAAGCCCGTCAGGGCGCGTCAGCGGGTGTTGGCGGGTGTCGGGGCTGG
CTTAACTATGCGGCATCAGAGCAGATTGTACTGAGAGTGCACCATAACCGGGTATTAGTCAAAACTAGTA
TACTTTTTCTCGGAGTATAATACACAATATCGGTGCAAATAGGTTTTAAAATTGCTCCAATCACATGTTC
TTAAGAAAAAAACGTCAAAAGAAATCTAAGTATTCCCAAAATAATTCCTCCTGACATGAGAAGAATAAAA
AACACTAAGATGCATTGTCAGTATGAAACACAAGCCAAAGTTGCTAACAATAGGATCAATTCTTACTTAC
TGGCAATGTTACGAGGAATCTTGGTAGGAGGATGTTTGGCAACATAACGTTCTTTTGAATTTGTTTTTAC
ACGACGAGTAATGTTCTTCTGAAACTGTGTGTTTGCACGACGCTGAGAGGGAGTTTGAACCGTCTAAAAG
ACATAGTTAGGATCCATGATGCACAGATTTCTAAAGATAAAACTACTTACAGGCATGTTGGTTTATTAAA
AAAGAAAAACAGGAATGATAAGAGGGAAAGAATACGTGTACAGAGCGCTTACATAATGAGTGAGTGTCAT
TATTGAGGAATGCCATGTCAGATTTGACACAACTCAGAACTTATTAACTTTTTATGATTGGAACTTTTGT
TTTGCCCAAGGAATTTTTAATGGAAGAAGTTGTTTTATAAATGATATTGAATTTATATCCACTCTTTTTA
GCGCATTTGCATCTCTACTTTAGGTTCTTCTTTGACTAGATTCTAGGATGCGTATTGGATATACTGGTCT
TTGAATCATTGTCGAAAAAAAAATTCATGGTTGTACCCATGAGCAAACTGCTTTTGTGGTTATCCATGTG
CTTCTTTTGTTCAGCATCTATCTTCTTAATCGCATGGAAGATTTGATTTAAACCAAAAGAAATATTGTTA
AACTTTGACAGAAGCTTTAAATTTTGATTCCATACATTAAATGGATAAAACTCCTGAAGCTTAGCTACAA
ATCCCACTGGCTATATGTATGCATTTGTGTTAAAAAAGTTTGTATAGATTATTTAATCTACTCAGCATTC
TTTCTCTAAATAGGAATTTGTTACTTAATGGAGAAAAAAATGTTTCGATTTACCTAGTGTATTTGTTTGT
ATACTCACGTTTAATTTCAAACATCCATTCTATCTTGTGTAATTTTTGGCATGGTGAAAAAGATAATCAG
CCTTATAATCTTTACAAAAGTAAGAAATTCTGTAAATAAGCCTTAATGCCCTTGCTTTAAATTAAAATGG
TTCTTTTTCATGATAATGTTTGCACTTTGTGAATATATTTTAGATAGTTCTGTGAGGTATAATTAAGATG
TTTTAGAGACTTATACAATTTTGTCTTTATAAATTCTTAATTGATTTTACCATCCCAGTTTAACTATGCT
TCGTCGGCATCTCTGCACATGTCGTGTTTTCTTACCGTATTGTCCTACCAAGAACCTCTTTTTTGCTTGG
ATCGAAATTAAAGGTTTAAAAGCAAAGTTATGGATGCTAGAGTATTTCAAAGCTATTCAGCTAGAGCTGA
GGGGATGAAAAATCCCATTGCCAAGGAATTGTTGGCTTTGATGGAAGAAAAGCAAAGCAACTTGTCAGTC
GCGGTCGATTTGACGAAGAAATCCGAAATCTTAGAATTGGTAGATAAAATTGGACCCTATGTCTGTGTTA
TCAAGACACATATTGACGTTGTCGAGGATTTCGACCAGGATATGGTAGAAAAACTGGTGGCCTTAGGTAA
AAAGCATCGTTTTCTTATCTTTGAGGATCGCAAATTCGCAGACATTGGAAATACCGTCAAGCTACAATAT
GCATCTGGTGTGTACAAAATTGCTTCTTGGGCTCATATCACAAATTGCCATACAGTGCCAGGCGAGGGTA
TTATACAAGGCCTCAAAGAAGTTGGTTTACCTTTGGGACGTGGTCTCTTGCTTTTGGCTGAAATGTCTTC
CAAAGGCTCTTTGGCTACTGGTTCCTACACAGAGAAAACCTTAGAATGGTTTGAGAAGCATACCGATTTT
TGCTTTGGCTTTATAGCTGGTCGTCGATTTCCTAACCTTCAAAGCGACTACATAACTATGTCCCCTGGTA
TCGGCTTGGATGTTAAAGGAGACGGGCTGGGACAGCAATATCGTACTCCTGAAGAAGTGATTGTAAACTG
CGGTAGCGATATCATCATTGTTGGTCGTGGAGTTTATGGAGCTGGTCGTAATCCTGTTGTCGAAGCCAAG
AGATATAGAGAAGCTGGTTGGAAGGCATATCAGCAAAGACTTTCTCAGCATTAAAAAAAGACTAATGTAA
AATTTTTTTGGTTGGTTATTGAAAAAGTCGATGCCTTGTTTGCGTTTGTTTTCCTAGGCGTTTTATGTCA
GAAGGCATTTAGAATTAGTATACAAGTACTCTTTGGTAAAATTTTATGTAGCGACTAAAATATTAACTAT
TATAGATAAACACCTTGGGAATAAAAAGTAATTTGCTATAGTAATTTATTAAACATGCTCCTACAACATT
ACCACAATCTTTTCTCTTGGATTGACATTGAATAAGAAAAGAGTGAATTTTTTTAGACTTGTAATGATAA
CTATGTACAAAGCCAATGAAAGATGTATGTAGATGAATGTAAAATACCATGTAGACAAACAAGATAAAAC
TTGGTTATAAACATTGGTGTTGGAACAGAATAAATTAGATGTCAAAAAGTTTCGTCAATATCACAAGCTT
GCTAGGGCGGTGTGAAATACCGCACAGATGCGTAAGGAGAAAATACCGCATCAGGAAATTGTAAGCGTTA
ATATTTTGTTAAAATTCGCGTTAAATTTTTGTTAAATCAGCTCATTTTTTAACCAATAGGCCGAAATCGG
CAAAATCCCTTATAAATCAAAAGAATAGACCGAGATAGGGT
[37 nt withheld, positions 3052-3088]
AAAGAACGTGGACTCCAACGTCAAAGG
[49 nt withheld, positions 3116-3164]
T
[91 nt withheld, positions 3166-3256]
G
[124 nt withheld, positions 3258-3381]
CCATTCGCCATTCAGGCTGCGCAACTGTTGGGAAGGGCGATCGGTGCGGGCCTCTTCGCTATTACGCCAG
CTGGCGAAAGGGGGATGTGCTGCAAGGCGATTAAGTTGGGTAACGCCAGGGTTTTCCCAGTCACGACGTT
GTAAAACGACGGCCAGTGAGCGCGCGTAATACGACTCACTATAGGGCGAATTGGGTACCGGGCCCATTTA
AATTCAAATTCACTGATTTAAGACTTTATAACAAAAAGATCTTTTTTATAAATCCTAACTGATTAGTGAA
ATTAATATAAGATAATATGCTTGCTGGTGAATATTGAATCAAAACTTGCTACTGAAGTGATAGTAGCATT
CAACCCTACGCTTAGAACTTGATCTTCACCAACAACCCAGTAACCTACTTTATACTTCTTTATGCGCCAG
CGAGTATACCACCGAAGTCTTATAAGTTTTGTTTAATTTAGAACTATACATTAAACTATCAAGAAAATTA
TCCAAGTAAACAGTGCTGACGCGACCTTCGTGTTCTAGTTTATCATTTATAGAGATTTAGTCAATTGAGT
AGATTCTTTGATATTCTTTTCTTTTTGAAAAGGATCTATTTCAAAAGTTTCCTTTTCGGTTGTTAATCTG
TACAACTGATTCCTCATAAAAGTGGCAGCGGCACAAGTTACTGTGCCCTTTGCGCCTCTTACTAGGAGAA
AAATCCTTTTCAACTTAAGTGCTCTATTCTTGTCTTTTTGTTTTTTTTTTGCATACTGAAACTTATTCCT
TCGTTCTGCAACACATTTGCCATAGTCCTATTTCTGTTTTTCTTTACCCTTTTCGTTAATAAATTTATTT
ACTCTCGAGGTCGACGAATTCTTAATTAACATGGCAAGCTCCAAGGGTGAAGAGCTATTTACTGGGGTTG
TACCCATTTTGGTAGAACTGGACGGAGATGTAAACGGACATAAATTCTCTGTTAGAGGTGAGGGCGAAGG
CGATGCCACCAATGGTAAATTGACTCTGAAGTTTATATGCACTACGGGTAAATTACCTGTTCCTTGGCCA
ACCCTAGTAACAACTTTGACATATGGTGTTCAATGTTTCTCAAGATACCCAGACCATATGAAAAGGCATG
ATTTCTTTAAAAGTGCTATGCCAGAAGGCTACGTGCAAGAGAGAACTATCTCCTTTAAGGATGACGGTAC
GTATAAAACACGAGCAGAAGTGAAATTCGAAGGGGATACACTAGTTAATCGCATCGAATTAAAGGGTATA
GACTTTAAGGAAGATGGTAATATTCTCGGCCATAAACTTGAGTATAATTTCAACTCGCATAATGTGTACA
TTACAGCTGACAAACAAAAGAACGGAATTAAAGCGAATTTTAAAATCAGGCACAACGTCGAAGATGGGTC
TGTTCAACTTGCCGATCATTATCAGCAAAACACCCCTATTGGTGATGGTCCAGTCTTGTTACCCGATAAT
CACTACTTAAGCACACAGTCTAGATTGTCAAAAGATCCGAATGAAAAGCGTGATCACATGGTTTTATTGG
AATTTGTCACCGCTGCAGGAATAACTCACGGAATGGACGAGCTTTATAAGCCCGGGGCGGCCGCTTAAGG
CGCGCCTCATGTAATTAGTTATGTCACGCTTACATTCACGCCCTCCTCCCACATCCGCTCTAACCGAAAA
GGAAGGAGTTAGACAACCTGAAGTCTAGGTCCCTATTTATTTTTTTTAATAGTTATGTTAGTATTAAGAA
CGTTATTTATATTTCAAATTTTTCTTTTTTTTCTGTACAAACGCGTGTACGCATGTAACATTATACTGAA
AACCTTGCTTGAGAAGGTTTTGGGACGCTCGAAGGCTTTAATTTGCAGATCTGAGCTCCAGCTTTTGTTC
CCTTTAGTGAGGGTTAATTGCGCGCTTGGCGTAATCATGGTCATAGCTGTTTCCTGTGTGAAATTGTTAT
CCGCTCACAATTCCACACAACATACGAGCCGGAAGCATAAAGTGTAAAGCCTGGGGTGCCTAATGAGTGA
GCTAACTCACATTAATTGCGTTGCGCTCACTGCCCGCTTTCCAGTCGGGAAACCTGTCGTGCCAGCTGCA
TTAATGAATCGGCCAACGCGCGGGGAGAGGCGGTTTGCGTATTGGGCGCTCTTCCGCTTCCTCGCTCACT
GACTCGCTGCGCTCGGTCGTTCGGCTGCGGCGAGCGGTATCAGCTCACTCAAAGGCGGTAATACGGTTAT
CCACAGAATCAGGGGATAACGCAGGAAAGAACATGTGAGCAAAAGGCCAGCAAAAGGCCAGGAACCGTAA
AAAGGCCGCGTTGCTGGCGTTTTTCCATAGGCTCCGCCCCCCTGACGAGCATCACAAAAATCGACGCTCA
AGTCAGAGGTGGCGAAACCCGACAGGACTATAAAGATACCAGGCGTTTCCCCCTGGAAGCTCCCTCGTGC
GCTCTCCTGTTCCGACCCTGCCGCTTACCGGATACCTGTCCGCCTTTCTCCCTTCGGGAAGCGTGGCGCT
TTCTCATAGCTCACGCTGTAGGTATCTCAGTTCGGTGTAGGTCGTTCGCTCCAAGCTGGGCTGTGTGCAC
GAACCCCCCGTTCAGCCCGACCGCTGCGCCTTATCCGGTAACTATCGTCTTGAGTCCAACCCGGTAAGAC
ACGACTTATCGCCACTGGCAGCAGCCACTGGTAACAGGATTAGCAGAGCGAGGTATGTAGGCGGTGCTAC
AGAGTTCTTGAAGTGGTGGCCTAACTACGGCTACACTAGAAGAACAGTATTTGGTATCTGCGCTCTGCTG
AAGCCAGTTACCTTCGGAAAAAGAGTTGGTAGCTCTTGATCCGGCAAACAAACCACCGCTGGTAGCGGTG
GTTTTTTTGTTTGCAAGCAGCAGATTACGCGCAGAAAAAAAGGATCTCAAGAAGATCCTTTGATCTTTTC
TACGGGGTCTGACGCTCAGTGGAACGAAAACTCACGTTAAGGGATTTTGGTCATGAGATTATCAAAAAGG
ATCTTCACCTAGATCCTTTTAAATTAAAAATGAAGTTTTAAATCAATCTAAAGTATATATGAGTAAACTT
GGTCTGACAGTTACCAATGCTTAATCAGTGAGGCACCTATCTCAGCGATCTGTCTATTTCGTTCATCCAT
AGTTGCCTGACTCCCCGTCGTGTAGATAACTACGATACGGGAGGGCTTACCATCTGGCCCCAGTGCTGCA
ATGATACCGCGAGACCCACGCTCACCGGCTCCAGATTTATCAGCAATAAACCAGCCAGCCGGAAGGGCCG
AGCGCAGAAGTGGTCCTGCAACTTTATCCGCCTCCATCCAGTCTATTAATTGTTGCCGGGAAGCTAGAGT
AAGTAGTTCGCCAGTTAATAGTTTGCGCAACGTTGTTGCCATTGCTACAGGCATCGTGGTGTCACGCTCG
TCGTTTGGTATGGCTTCATTCAGCTCCGGTTCCCAACGATCAAGGCGAGTTACATGATCCCCCATGTTGT
GCAAAAAAGCGGTTAGCTCCTTCGGTCCTCCGATCGTTGTCAGAAGTAAGTTGGCCGCAGTGTTATCACT
CATGGTTATGGCAGCACTGCATAATTCTCTTACTGTCATGCCATCCGTAAGATGCTTTTCTGTGACTGGT
GAGTACTCAACCAAGTCATTCTGAGAATAGTGTATGCGGCGACCGAGTTGCTCTTGCCCGGCGTCAATAC
GGGATAATACCGCGCCACATAGCAGAACTTTAAAAGTGCTCATCATTGGAAAACGTTCTTCGGGGCGAAA
ACTCTCAAGGATCTTACCGCTGTTGAGATCCAGTTCGATGTAACCCACTCGTGCACCCAACTGATCTTCA
GCATCTTTTACTTTCACCAGCGTTTCTGGGTGAGCAAAAACAGGAAGGCAAAATGCCGCAAAAAAGGGAA
TAAGGGCGACACGGAAATGTTGAATACTCATACTCTTCCTTTTTCAATATTATTGAAGCATTTATCAGGG
TTATTGTCTCATGAGCGGATACATATTTGAATGTATTTAGAAAAATAAACAAATAGGGGTTCCGCGCACA
TTTCCCCGAAAAGTGCCACCTGACGTCTAAGAAACCATTATTATCATGACATTAACCTATAAAAATAGGC
GTATCACGAGGCCCTTTCGTC
Features (pLannotate 1.2.2; 18 found; start..end, strand, type, name):
    137..186     +  misc_feature   bom (fragment): basis of mobility region from pBR322
    284..553     -  CDS            tam14: TAM14_SCHPO - Experimental evidence at transcript level: Swiss-Prot protein existence level 2. May interact with target proteins during translocation into the lumen of the endoplasmic reticulum. May protect unfolded target proteins against degradation and facilitate correct glycosylation (By similarity). From Schizosaccharomyces pombe (strain 972 / ATCC 24843) (Fission yeast).
   1640..2434    +  CDS            S. pombe ura4: orotidine 5'-phosphate decarboxylase, required for uracil biosynthesis; Schizosaccharomyces pombe ura4
   2877..2925    +  misc_feature   bom (fragment): basis of mobility region from pBR322
   2953..3381    -  rep_origin     f1 ori (sequence partly withheld): f1 bacteriophage origin of replication; arrow indicates direction of (+) strand synthesis
   3385..3540    -  CDS            lacZα (fragment): LacZα fragment of β-galactosidase; lacZ fragment
   3548..3566    +  promoter       T7 promoter: promoter for bacteriophage T7 RNA polymerase
   4261..4971    +  CDS            Superfolder GFP: Superfolder GFP is a basic (constitutively fluorescent) green fluorescent protein published in 2005, derived from Aequorea victoria. It is reported to be a very rapidly-maturing weak dimer.
   4998..5247    +  terminator     CYC1 terminator: S. cerevisiae CYC1; transcription terminator for CYC1
   5272..5290    -  promoter       T3 promoter: promoter for bacteriophage T3 RNA polymerase
   5335..5351    -  protein_bind   lac operator: The lac repressor binds to the lac operator to inhibit transcription in E. coli. This inhibition can be relieved by adding lactose or isopropyl-β-D-thiogalactopyranoside (IPTG). lac repressor encoded by lacI
   5359..5389    -  promoter       lac promoter: promoter for the E. coli lac operon
   5404..5425    -  protein_bind   CAP binding site: CAP binding activates transcription in the presence of cAMP. E. coli catabolite activator protein
   5438..5530    -  CDS            lacI (fragment): lac repressor; lacI; The lac repressor binds to the lac operator to inhibit transcription in E. coli. This inhibition can be relieved by adding lactose or isopropyl-β-D-thiogalactopyranoside (IPTG).
   5713..6301    -  rep_origin     ori: high-copy-number ColE1/pMB1/pBR322/pUC origin of replication
   6472..7332    -  CDS            AmpR: β-lactamase; bla; confers resistance to ampicillin, carbenicillin, and related antibiotics
   7333..7437    -  promoter       AmpR promoter: bla
   7532..35      +  CDS            rop (fragment) (across the origin): Rop protein, which maintains plasmids at low copy number; rop
