[The description below was written by a language model from this plasmid's Addgene catalogue record and pLannotate feature annotations shown in this document.]
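Description:
pAV0748 is a 7.5 kb fission yeast expression plasmid built on the pUra4(AfeI) backbone (pAV0133), one of a set of stable integration vectors for Schizosaccharomyces pombe. It is designed to insert into the chromosomal ura4 locus rather than to replicate autonomously in yeast, and no yeast replication origin is annotated. In E. coli it is maintained at high copy through a ColE1/pUC-type origin and selected with ampicillin via the AmpR (β-lactamase) gene. An f1 phage origin and remnants of a pBluescript-like cloning region are also present: lacZα fragment, lac promoter and operator, and flanking T7 and T3 promoters. The annotated short bom, rop and lacI fragments appear to be leftover backbone sequence.

The yeast-targeting portion carries the S. pombe ura4 coding sequence (orotidine 5'-phosphate decarboxylase, needed for uracil biosynthesis) together with neighbouring genomic sequence that includes the adjacent tam14 gene. This region supplies homology for recombination at ura4, and ura4 would be expected to serve as the uracil prototrophy marker. The "AfeI" in the backbone name suggests linearisation at that site before transformation, though the record does not spell this out.

The payload is superfolder GFP, a rapidly maturing green fluorescent protein, followed by the S. cerevisiae CYC1 transcription terminator. According to the catalogue entry, expression is driven by the S. pombe pak1 promoter. That promoter is not annotated in the feature table but presumably occupies the unannotated stretch between the T7 promoter and the sfGFP start. The construct yields single-copy, stably integrated sfGFP expression at pak1 promoter strength. It can serve as a cytosolic fluorescent marker or promoter reference, and potentially as a template for building other expression cassettes.
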