Addgene plasmid #133482: pAV0748
Purpose: Expression in fission yeast from promoter ppak1 , integrated at ura4 locus
Depositing lab: Sophie Martin. Depositing organization: Universite de Lausanne (UNIL). Publication: A toolbox of stable integration vectors in the fission yeast Schizosaccharomyces pombe. Vjestica A, Marek M, Nkosi PJ, Merlini L, Liu G, Berard M, Billault-Chaumartin I, Martin SG. J Cell Sci. 2020 Jan 8;133(1). pii: jcs.240754. doi: 10.1242/jcs.240754. PubMed 31801797.
Backbone
  Vector backbone: pUra4(AfeI)(pAV0133)
  Vector type: Yeast Expression
Growth in bacteria
  Bacterial resistance: Ampicillin, 100 μg/mL
  Growth temperature: 37°C
  Growth strain: DH5alpha
  Copy number: High Copy
Gene/Insert
  Gene/Insert name: pUra4(AfeI)-p(pak1)-sfGFP-terminator(ScCYC1)
  Species: S. pombe (fission yeast)
  Cloning method: Unknown
Terms and licenses: Academic/Nonprofit Terms; Industry Terms: Not Available to Industry
Depositor comments: Please see the Resource Information section for an annotated Genbank file.
How to cite: pAV0748 was a gift from Sophie Martin (Addgene plasmid # 133482 ; http://n2t.net/addgene:133482 ; RRID:Addgene_133482)
